Addgene plasmid #176735: pYCTK031
Purpose: The plasmid is part of a GG toolkit for cell-cell communication in S. cerevisiae. This plasmid is an L0 part plasmid and contains the Bar1 gene of Eremothecium cymbalariae (barrier part).
Depositing lab: Victor Sourjik. Depositing organization: Max Planck Institute for Terrestrial Microbiology. Publication: Construction of multicellular yeast networks using the communication toolkit with variable specificity and attenuation. Krink N, Loechner AC, Anders A, Kahnt J, Rensing S, Hochberg G, Sourjik V. bioRxiv 2021 10.1101/2021.09.27.462023.
Backbone
  Vector backbone: pYTK001
  Vector type: Synthetic Biology
Growth in bacteria
  Bacterial resistance: Chloramphenicol, 25 μg/mL
  Growth temperature: 37°C
  Growth strain: DH5alpha
  Copy number: Low Copy
Gene/Insert
  Gene/Insert name: bar1Ec
  Species: Eremothecium cymbalariae
  Mutation: Codon-optimized for expression in S. cerevisiae
  Cloning method: Restriction Enzyme; 5′ cloning site BsmBI (destroyed during cloning); 3′ cloning site BsmBI (destroyed during cloning)
  Sequencing primers: 5′ CCTGGCCTTTTGCTGGCC; 3′ CCAGTAATGACCTCAGAACTC
Terms and licenses: Academic/Nonprofit Terms; Industry Terms: Not Available to Industry
Depositor comments: The gene was codon-optimized for expression in S. cervisiae and cloned into the vector using Goden Gate. The plasmid is Golden Gate Cloning compatible. Please visit https://doi.org/10.1101/2021.09.27.462023 for bioRxiv preprint.
How to cite: pYCTK031 was a gift from Victor Sourjik (Addgene plasmid # 176735 ; http://n2t.net/addgene:176735 ; RRID:Addgene_176735)
