[The description below was written by a language model from this plasmid's Addgene catalogue record and pLannotate feature annotations shown in this document.]
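Description:
pYCTK031 is a level 0 (L0) part plasmid from a Golden Gate toolkit for engineering cell-cell communication in Saccharomyces cerevisiae. It is built on the pYTK001 part-entry backbone and is a small (about 3.2 kb) storage vector maintained in E. coli rather than an expression construct in its own right. Selection relies on a chloramphenicol acetyltransferase (cat) gene driven by its native cat promoter and followed by a lambda t0 terminator. Replication relies on a ColE1/pMB1-type origin. The feature annotation describes this origin as high copy, whereas the catalogue entry lists the plasmid as low copy. No yeast origin, yeast marker, promoter or terminator for the insert is annotated, which fits its role as a bare part to be assembled into higher-level cassettes.

The insert, bar1Ec, is the Bar1 gene of Eremothecium cymbalariae, codon-optimized for expression in S. cerevisiae and designated the "barrier" part of the toolkit. Bar1 is known in yeast as a secreted aspartyl protease that degrades alpha-factor mating pheromone, so a Bar1 ortholog can be used to attenuate or shape pheromone-based signals between engineered cells. The only automated annotation within the insert region is a short fragment matched to a plant aspartic protease. This most likely reflects homology within the aspartic protease family rather than a separate element. The gene was inserted by BsmBI Golden Gate cloning, which destroyed both BsmBI sites, and the plasmid remains Golden Gate compatible for downstream assembly. The part would typically be combined with promoter and terminator parts to build transcription units for synthetic multicellular yeast networks with tunable signal specificity and attenuation.
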