Features (pLannotate 1.2.2; 5 found; start..end, strand, type, name):
     58..216     +  CDS            CARDG_CYNCA (fragment): Experimental evidence at protein level: Swiss-Prot protein existence level 1. Aspartic protease with a high preference for bonds between hydrophobic residues. From Cynara cardunculus (Cardoon).
   1499..1533    -  terminator     lambda t0 terminator: minimal transcription terminator from phage lambda (Scholtissek and Grosse, 1987)
   1607..2263    -  CDS            cat: CAT_ECOLX - Experimental evidence at protein level: Swiss-Prot protein existence level 1. This enzyme is an effector of chloramphenicol resistance in bacteria. From Escherichia coli. This protein is used as a marker in many commonly used cloning vectors, such as pACYC184.
   2264..2361    -  promoter       cat promoter: promoter of the E. coli cat gene encoding chloramphenicol acetyltransferase
   2445..3033    +  rep_origin     ori: high-copy-number ColE1/pMB1/pBR322/pUC origin of replication
>Addgene plasmid #176735 | pYCTK031 | addgene full sequence | sequence record 351578 | Addgene NGS Result
CATCCTCAAGAATGGGATGATACTTCCAATGATGGTGAAAAATGTTTTTCCATGGATTTAATCAACAATA
ATGACCATTATTTGGCAGAAATTGAAGTTGGTACCCCACCTCAAAAGCTGAAGGTTCTGTTCGACACCGG
TTCTGCCGATTTGTGGTTTCAGTCCTCGGATAATGAATATTGTGCTGCTAGTTACCCCCAAGGTGACAAT
TCTACCAACACGAACGATAACGAACAAAACATGGCTTCCTTTTGTTCATCTTCGAGAACGTACAATTTTC
AAAGATCAAGCACTTTCACTCCTACCGGCTATAAATTTTTTATTGATTATGTAAACACATTTTCTAGAGG
TATATGGGCAAAAGATAGATTGGTCATTGGTAACGCAGATGTTTCTGGTTTGCAATTCGGCGTTTCTAAC
ATCTCGAATACGACTATTAATGGTATTTTGGGTGTCGGATATGAAAGATTAGAATCCGTTAAGGGTTATA
GCGGCGCACCCAACAGGACATATCCAAATCTACCAATGCTATTGAAAGAATCAGGTAAAATCGATAAAGT
TGCTTATTCAGTCTTTTTAAATCATCTGAACTCTAATGTCTCGACGGTGACTTTTGGCGGCGTCGACTCA
GAAAAGTACACCGGCGACTTATACAAGTTTCCGTTGGTGAATATTTACAAATCTATCCCAAGACCATCCA
AGTTCCATATAACTTTACAAGCACTGGAGGTTCATGGTAATTATTCCTCCTTGAACAAAACTGTTTCAAA
TACTCCATTGCCTGCTTTGTTTGATACTGGAACTAACGGTATGGTTGTTCCACCTAATGTTGCCGAAAAT
ATCGCATCCACAATACATGCGACCTTTGATGAAAAGTTCTCTTTGTATCTATTTGCCTGTCCAGCTGAAG
AAGATGACACAAAATTGGTCTTCGATTTTGGTGATATCCAAATCGAGGCCCCACTCGCCAACTTTATAGT
TCCTGCAGCCGAATTAGGAACAGAACAATGTGGGGTCGCCATTATACCTGAGGATGGTACATTCACCCTG
GGAATACCATTTTTGAGATCCACCTACGTTGTGTACAACTTGGAAGACTACGAAGTAGCCCTTGCTCAAG
CTAATTGGAAATGGGACGGAAAGTCTAAAATTACACCTATCATTAGTAACATTCCCGGCGCTACACAAGC
CACTGCTACGCCATGGAACACGAATATGGAACAGTCGACTGATTCAATCAGCTCTACGTTTGGTATCACA
GATATTTCACCTTCGACAATGTACCCAACAGGCACTCAAACAACAACCATCTCTGATCATATCACTAAAT
ATACAGTAGAACCACTGCACTCTCCTAACACTTTGACCTTCACAAATATATCTCCAACACTCACTTCTCA
AGTTTCCACCGTATTCATTGTTACTACTACCGTTACCGCGACCACTACAATTACTTTGTCTCATTGTCAA
AAAAGAATTGGATCCTGAGACCAGACCAATAAAAAACGCCCGGCGGCAACCGAGCGTTCTGAACAAATCC
AGATGGAGTTCTGAGGTCATTACTGGATCTATCAACAGGAGTCCAAGCGAGCTCGATATCAAATTACGCC
CCGCCCTGCCACTCATCGCAGTACTGTTGTAATTCATTAAGCATTCTGCCGACATGGAAGCCATCACAAA
CGGCATGATGAACCTGAATCGCCAGCGGCATCAGCACCTTGTCGCCTTGCGTATAATATTTGCCCATGGT
GAAAACGGGGGCGAAGAAGTTGTCCATATTGGCCACGTTTAAATCAAAACTGGTGAAACTCACCCAGGGA
TTGGCTGAAACGAAAAACATATTCTCAATAAACCCTTTAGGGAAATAGGCCAGGTTTTCACCGTAACACG
CCACATCTTGCGAATATATGTGTAGAAACTGCCGGAAATCGTCGTGGTATTCACTCCAGAGCGATGAAAA
CGTTTCAGTTTGCTCATGGAAAACGGTGTAACAAGGGTGAACACTATCCCATATCACCAGCTCACCGTCT
TTCATTGCCATACGAAATTCCGGATGAGCATTCATCAGGCGGGCAAGAATGTGAATAAAGGCCGGATAAA
ACTTGTGCTTATTTTTCTTTACGGTCTTTAAAAAGGCCGTAATATCCAGCTGAACGGTCTGGTTATAGGT
ACATTGAGCAACTGACTGAAATGCCTCAAAATGTTCTTTACGATGCCATTGGGATATATCAACGGTGGTA
TATCCAGTGATTTTTTTCTCCATTTTAGCTTCCTTAGCTCCTGAAAATCTCGATAACTCAAAAAATACGC
CCGGTAGTGATCTTATTTCATTATGGTGAAAGTTGGAACCTCTTACGTGCCCGATCAATCATGACCAAAA
TCCCTTAACGTGAGTTTTCGTTCCACTGAGCGTCAGACCCCGTAGAAAAGATCAAAGGATCTTCTTGAGA
TCCTTTTTTTCTGCGCGTAATCTGCTGCTTGCAAACAAAAAAACCACCGCTACCAGCGGTGGTTTGTTTG
CCGGATCAAGAGCTACCAACTCTTTTTCCGAAGGTAACTGGCTTCAGCAGAGCGCAGATACCAAATACTG
TTCTTCTAGTGTAGCCGTAGTTAGGCCACCACTTCAAGAACTCTGTAGCACCGCCTACATACCTCGCTCT
GCTAATCCTGTTACCAGTGGCTGCTGCCAGTGGCGATAAGTCGTGTCTTACCGGGTTGGACTCAAGACGA
TAGTTACCGGATAAGGCGCAGCGGTCGGGCTGAACGGGGGGTTCGTGCACACAGCCCAGCTTGGAGCGAA
CGACCTACACCGAACTGAGATACCTACAGCGTGAGCTATGAGAAAGCGCCACGCTTCCCGAAGGGAGAAA
GGCGGACAGGTATCCGGTAAGCGGCAGGGTCGGAACAGGAGAGCGCACGAGGGAGCTTCCAGGGGGAAAC
GCCTGGTATCTTTATAGTCCTGTCGGGTTTCGCCACCTCTGACTTGAGCGTCGATTTTTGTGATGCTCGT
CAGGGGGGCGGAGCCTATGGAAAAACGCCAGCAACGCGGCCTTTTTACGGTTCCTGGCCTTTTGCTGGCC
TTTTGCTCACATGTTCTTTCCTGCGTTATCCCCTGATTCTGTGGATAACCGTAGTCGGTCTCATATGCTG
CTAGTTATTCATTCTATGTTATTCATCACGCTTTTGTTGTTCCCAAAGTTGGTTTTCGGTGGCTTGTTA
