>Addgene plasmid #176735 | pYCTK031 | depositor partial sequence | sequence record 342519 | bar1Ec
ATGCTGCTAGTTATTCATTCTATGTTATTCATCACGCTTTTGTTGTTCCCAAAGTTGGTTTTCGGTGGCT
TGTTACATCCTCAAGAATGGGATGATACTTCCAATGATGGTGAAAAATGTTTTTCCATGGATTTAATCAA
CAATAATGACCATTATTTGGCAGAAATTGAAGTTGGTACCCCACCTCAAAAGCTGAAGGTTCTGTTCGAC
ACCGGTTCTGCCGATTTGTGGTTTCAGTCCTCGGATAATGAATATTGTGCTGCTAGTTACCCCCAAGGTG
ACAATTCTACCAACACGAACGATAACGAACAAAACATGGCTTCCTTTTGTTCATCTTCGAGAACGTACAA
TTTTCAAAGATCAAGCACTTTCACTCCTACCGGCTATAAATTTTTTATTGATTATGTAAACACATTTTCT
AGAGGTATATGGGCAAAAGATAGATTGGTCATTGGTAACGCAGATGTTTCTGGTTTGCAATTCGGCGTTT
CTAACATCTCGAATACGACTATTAATGGTATTTTGGGTGTCGGATATGAAAGATTAGAATCCGTTAAGGG
TTATAGCGGCGCACCCAACAGGACATATCCAAATCTACCAATGCTATTGAAAGAATCAGGTAAAATCGAT
AAAGTTGCTTATTCAGTCTTTTTAAATCATCTGAACTCTAATGTCTCGACGGTGACTTTTGGCGGCGTCG
ACTCAGAAAAGTACACCGGCGACTTATACAAGTTTCCGTTGGTGAATATTTACAAATCTATCCCAAGACC
ATCCAAGTTCCATATAACTTTACAAGCACTGGAGGTTCATGGTAATTATTCCTCCTTGAACAAAACTGTT
TCAAATACTCCATTGCCTGCTTTGTTTGATACTGGAACTAACGGTATGGTTGTTCCACCTAATGTTGCCG
AAAATATCGCATCCACAATACATGCGACCTTTGATGAAAAGTTCTCTTTGTATCTATTTGCCTGTCCAGC
TGAAGAAGATGACACAAAATTGGTCTTCGATTTTGGTGATATCCAAATCGAGGCCCCACTCGCCAACTTT
ATAGTTCCTGCAGCCGAATTAGGAACAGAACAATGTGGGGTCGCCATTATACCTGAGGATGGTACATTCA
CCCTGGGAATACCATTTTTGAGATCCACCTACGTTGTGTACAACTTGGAAGACTACGAAGTAGCCCTTGC
TCAAGCTAATTGGAAATGGGACGGAAAGTCTAAAATTACACCTATCATTAGTAACATTCCCGGCGCTACA
CAAGCCACTGCTACGCCATGGAACACGAATATGGAACAGTCGACTGATTCAATCAGCTCTACGTTTGGTA
TCACAGATATTTCACCTTCGACAATGTACCCAACAGGCACTCAAACAACAACCATCTCTGATCATATCAC
TAAATATACAGTAGAACCACTGCACTCTCCTAACACTTTGACCTTCACAAATATATCTCCAACACTCACT
TCTCAAGTTTCCACCGTATTCATTGTTACTACTACCGTTACCGCGACCACTACAATTACTTTGTCTCATT
GTCAAAAAAGAATT
